>Addgene plasmid #224785 | pUC-hU6-crBFP_EF1a-BFP | addgene full sequence | sequence record 445990 | Addgene NGS Result
GCTAGCGAGGGCCTATTTCCCATGATTCCTTCATATTTGCATATACGATACAAGGCTGTTAGAGAGATAA
TTGGAATTAATTTGACTGTAAACACAAAGATATTAGTACAAAATACGTGACGTAGAAAGTAATAATTTCT
TGGGTAGTTTGCAGTTTTAAAATTATGTTTTAAAATGGACTATCATATGCTTACCGTAACTTGAAAGTAT
TTCGATTTCTTGGCTTTATATATCTTGTGGAAAGGACGAAACACCGCAAGTAAACCCCTACCAACTGGTC
GGGGTTTGAAACTTGAAGTAAAGTTTACGCCTCGACAAGTAAACCCCTACCAACTGGTCGGGGTTTGAAA
CTTTTTTTTTCACCTATGTATCGTATCAAGTACTAGAACTCCCCAGTGGGAATTCGGCTCCGGTGCCCGT
CAGTGGGCAGAGCGCACATCGCCCACAGTCCCCGAGAAGTTGGGGGGAGGGGTCGGCAATTGAACCGGTG
CCTAGAGAAGGTGGCGCGGGGTAAACTGGGAAAGTGATGTCGTGTACTGGCTCCGCCTTTTTCCCGAGGG
TGGGGGAGAACCGTATATAAGTGCAGTAGTCGCCGTGAACGTTCTTTTTCGCAACGGGTTTGCCGCCAGA
ACACAGGTAAGTGCCGTGTGTGGTTCCCGCGGGCCTGGCCTCTTTACGGGTTATGGCCCTTGCGTGCCTT
GAATTACTTCCACCTGGCTGCAGTACGTGATTCTTGATCCCGAGCTTCGGGTTGGAAGTGGGTGGGAGAG
TTCGAGGCCTTGCGCTTAAGGAGCCCCTTCGCCTCGTGCTTGAGTTGAGGCCTGGCCTGGGCGCTGGGGC
CGCCGCGTGCGAATCTGGTGGCACCTTCGCGCCTGTCTCGCTGCTTTCGATAAGTCTCTAGCCATTTAAA
ATTTTTGATGACCTGCTGCGACGCTTTTTTTCTGGCAAGATAGTCTTGTAAATGCGGGCCAAGATCTGCA
CACTGGTATTTCGGTTTTTGGGGCCGCGGGCGGCGACGGGGCCCGTGCGTCCCAGCGCACATGTTCGGCG
AGGCGGGGCCTGCGAGCGCGGCCACCGAGAATCGGACGGGGGTAGTCTCAAGCTGGCCGGCCTGCTCTGG
TGCCTGGCCTCGCGCCGCCGTGTATCGCCCCGCCCTGGGCGGCAAGGCTGGCCCGGTCGGCACCAGTTGC
GTGAGCGGAAAGATGGCCGCTTCCCGGCCCTGCTGCAGGGAGCTCAAAATGAAGGACGCGGCGCTCGGGA
GAGCGGGCGGGTGAGTCACCCACACAAAGGAAAAGGGCCTTTCCGTCCTCAGCCGTCGCTTCATGTGACT
CCACGGAGTACCGGGCGCCGTCCAGGCACCTCGATTAGTTCTCGAGCTTTTGGAGTACGTCGTCTTTAGG
TTGGGGGGAGGGGTTTTATGCGATGGAGTTTCCCCACACTGAGTGGGTGGAGACTGAAGTTAGGCCAGCT
TGGCACTTGATGTAATTCTCCTTGGAATTTGCCCTTTTTGAGTTTGGATCTTGGTTCATTCTCAAGCCTC
AGACAGTGGTTCAAAGTTTTTTTCTTCCATTTCAGGTGTCGTGACGTACGGCCACCATGAGCATGTCCGA
ACTGATTAAAGAGAACATGCACATGAAACTTTATATGGAAGGTACGGTCGACAACCACCATTTCAAATGT
ACCTCCGAAGGAGAGGGCAAACCCTACGAGGGCACCCAAACGATGAGAATTAAAGTAGTAGAAGGTGGGC
CGCTGCCCTTTGCCTTTGACATTCTGGCAACTTCTTTTCTCTACGGGAGTAAAACTTTTATCAACCATAC
GCAAGGCATTCCAGACTTCTTTAAGCAGTCATTTCCCGAGGGGTTTACTTGGGAGCGGGTCACAACATAC
GAGGACGGCGGCGTGCTGACCGCTACTCAGGACACCAGCCTGCAAGACGGGTGTTTGATCTACAATGTGA
AGATTCGAGGCGTAAACTTTACTTCAAACGGCCCAGTTATGCAGAAAAAAACCCTCGGCTGGGAGGCTTT
TACAGAGACTCTTTACCCAGCCGACGGTGGTTTGGAAGGCCGAAACGACATGGCATTGAAATTGGTTGGC
GGGAGCCACCTTATAGCGAATATAAAGACGACCTATCGGTCTAAAAAGCCCGCCAAAAATTTGAAGATGC
CTGGTGTATATTACGTCGACTATAGGCTTGAGAGAATAAAAGAAGCTAACAACGAAACCTATGTGGAGCA
ACATGAGGTTGCAGTTGCACGCTACTGCGATCTGCCGAGCAAATTGGGGCACAAGCTGAATTGATCAGCT
AGAGCTCGCTAATCAGCCTCGACTGTGCCTTCTAGTTGCCAGCCATCTGTTGTTTGCCCCTCCCCCGTGC
CTTCCTTGACCCTGGAAGGTGCCACTCCCACTGTCCTTTCCTAATAAAATGAGGAAATTGCATCGCATTG
TCTGAGTAGGTGTCATTCTATTCTGGGGGGTGGGGTGGGGCAGGACAGCAAGGGGGAGGATTGGGAAGAT
AATAGCAGGCATGCTGGGGATGCGGTGGGCTCTATGGTCTAGATTTAGGGTAGGGGAAATGTGCGCGGAA
CCCCTATTTGTTTATTTTTCTAAATACATTCAAATATGTATCCGCTCATGAGACAATAACCCTGATAAAT
GCTTCAATAATATTGAAAAAGGAAGAGTATGAGTATTCAACATTTCCGTGTCGCCCTTATTCCCTTTTTT
GCGGCATTTTGCCTTCCTGTTTTTGCTCACCCAGAAACGCTGGTGAAAGTAAAAGATGCTGAAGATCAGT
TGGGTGCACGAGTGGGTTACATCGAACTGGATCTCAACAGCGGTAAGATCCTTGAGAGTTTTCGCCCCGA
AGAACGTTTTCCAATGATGAGCACTTTTAAAGTTCTGCTATGTGGCGCGGTATTATCCCGTATTGACGCC
GGGCAAGAGCAACTCGGTCGCCGCATACACTATTCTCAGAATGACTTGGTTGAGTACTCACCAGTCACAG
AAAAGCATCTTACGGATGGCATGACAGTAAGAGAATTATGCAGTGCTGCCATAACCATGAGTGATAACAC
TGCGGCCAACTTACTTCTGACAACGATCGGAGGACCGAAGGAGCTAACCGCTTTTTTGCACAACATGGGG
GATCATGTAACTCGCCTTGATCGTTGGGAACCGGAGCTGAATGAAGCCATACCAAACGACGAGCGTGACA
CCACGATGCCTGTAGCAATGGCAACAACGTTGCGCAAACTATTAACTGGCGAACTACTTACTCTAGCTTC
CCGGCAACAATTAATAGACTGGATGGAGGCGGATAAAGTTGCAGGACCACTTCTGCGCTCGGCCCTTCCG
GCTGGCTGGTTTATTGCTGATAAATCTGGAGCCGGTGAGCGTGGAAGCCGCGGTATCATTGCAGCACTGG
GGCCAGATGGTAAGCCCTCCCGTATCGTAGTTATCTACACGACGGGGAGTCAGGCAACTATGGATGAACG
AAATAGACAGATCGCTGAGATAGGTGCCTCACTGATTAAGCATTGGTAACTGTCAGACCAAGTTTACTCA
TATATACTTTAGATTGATTTAAAACTTCATTTTTAATTTAAAAGGATCTAGGTGAAGATCCTTTTTGATA
ATCTCATGACCAAAATCCCTTAACGTGAGTTTTCGTTCCACTGAGCGTCAGACCCCGTAGAAAAGATCAA
AGGATCTTCTTGAGATCCTTTTTTTCTGCGCGTAATCTGCTGCTTGCAAACAAAAAAACCACCGCTACCA
GCGGTGGTTTGTTTGCCGGATCAAGAGCTACCAACTCTTTTTCCGAAGGTAACTGGCTTCAGCAGAGCGC
AGATACCAAATACTGTTCTTCTAGTGTAGCCGTAGTTAGGCCACCACTTCAAGAACTCTGTAGCACCGCC
TACATACCTCGCTCTGCTAATCCTGTTACCAGTGGCTGCTGCCAGTGGCGATAAGTCGTGTCTTACCGGG
TTGGACTCAAGACGATAGTTACCGGATAAGGCGCAGCGGTCGGGCTGAACGGGGGGTTCGTGCACACAGC
CCAGCTTGGAGCGAACGACCTACACCGAACTGAGATACCTACAGCGTGAGCTATGAGAAAGCGCCACGCT
TCCCGAAGGGAGAAAGGCGGACAGGTATCCGGTAAGCGGCAGGGTCGGAACAGGAGAGCGCACGAGGGAG
CTTCCAGGGGGAAACGCCTGGTATCTTTATAGTCCTGTCGGGTTTCGCCACCTCTGACTTGAGCGTCGAT
TTTTGTGATGCTCGTCAGGGGGGCGGAGCCTATGGAAAAACGCCAGCAACGCGGCCTTTTTACGGTTCCT
GGCCTTTTGCTGGCCTTTTGCTCA
Features (pLannotate 1.2.2; 11 found; start..end, strand, type, name):
      7..247     +  promoter       U6 promoter: RNA polymerase III promoter for human U6 snRNA
    257..292     +  misc_RNA       RfxCas13d DR36: 36-base direct repeat for an RfxCas13d pre-gRNA (Konermann et al., 2018)
    316..351     +  misc_RNA       RfxCas13d DR36: 36-base direct repeat for an RfxCas13d pre-gRNA (Konermann et al., 2018)
    425..636     +  promoter       EF-1α core promoter: core promoter for human elongation factor EF-1α
    637..746     +  intron         EF-1α intron A (fragment): intron upstream of the start codon of human EF-1α
   1372..1575    +  intron         EF-1α intron A: truncated intron upstream of the start codon of human EF-1α
   1603..2301    +  CDS            TagBFP: TagBFP is a basic (constitutively fluorescent) blue fluorescent protein published in 2008, derived from Entacmaea quadricolor. It is reported to be a very rapidly-maturing monomer with very low acid sensitivity.
   2333..2444    +  polyA_signal   bGH poly(A) signal: bovine growth hormone polyadenylation signal
   2584..2688    +  promoter       AmpR promoter: bla
   2689..3549    +  CDS            AmpR: β-lactamase; bla; confers resistance to ampicillin, carbenicillin, and related antibiotics
   3720..4308    +  rep_origin     ori: high-copy-number ColE1/pMB1/pBR322/pUC origin of replication
