[The description below was written by a language model from this plasmid's Addgene catalogue record and pLannotate feature annotations shown in this document.]
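Description:
pUC-hU6-crBFP_EF1a-BFP is a small (about 4.4 kb) high-copy mammalian expression plasmid built on the pSLQ5429 backbone. It combines an RfxCas13d guide RNA and the guide's own target transcript on a single vector. It is propagated in E. coli through a ColE1/pUC-type origin of replication and selected with ampicillin via the β-lactamase gene under its native promoter. The record shows no mammalian selection marker or viral packaging elements, so the plasmid appears suited to delivery by transfection.

The payload consists of two independent transcription units arranged in the same orientation. In the first, the human U6 RNA polymerase III promoter drives a Cas13d pre-crRNA array in which a short synthetic spacer directed against BFP (crBFP) sits between two 36-base RfxCas13d direct repeats. The spacer was inserted through BbsI sites that were destroyed during cloning. This repeat–spacer–repeat layout lets RfxCas13d process the transcript into a mature guide. In the second unit, the human EF-1α promoter, annotated as the core promoter plus intron A sequences, drives the TagBFP coding sequence, which is terminated by a bovine growth hormone polyadenylation signal.

The plasmid does not encode Cas13d itself, so the nuclease must be supplied from another construct or cell line. When it is present, the crRNA directs cleavage of the co-expressed BFP mRNA, and the loss of blue fluorescence serves as a quantitative readout of RNA knockdown. The associated work concerns optimising a Cas13d gene circuit for tunable target RNA downregulation with minimal collateral RNA cutting, and this construct serves as the guide-plus-reporter-target component in that system.
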