Addgene plasmid #224785: pUC-hU6-crBFP_EF1a-BFP
Purpose: BFP targeting crRNA for RfxCas13d expressed from hU6 promoter and target BFP protein expressed from EF1a promoter
Depositing lab: Gabor Balazsi. Depositing organization: Stony Brook University. Publication: Optimizing a CRISPR-Cas13d Gene Circuit for Tunable Target RNA Downregulation with Minimal Collateral RNA Cutting. Wan Y, Helenek C, Coraci D, Balazsi G. ACS Synth Biol. 2024 Oct 18;13(10):3212-3230. doi: 10.1021/acssynbio.4c00271. Epub 2024 Oct 8. PubMed 39377757.
Backbone
  Vector backbone: pSLQ5429
  Backbone manufacturer: Balazsi Lab
  Backbone size w/o insert (bp): 4341
  Total vector size (bp): 4364
  Vector type: Mammalian Expression, CRISPR, Synthetic Biology
Growth in bacteria
  Bacterial resistance: Ampicillin, 100 μg/mL
  Growth temperature: 37°C
  Growth strain: NEB Stable
  Copy number: High Copy
Gene/Insert
  Gene/Insert name: crBFP
  Species: Synthetic
  Promoter: hU6
  Cloning method: Restriction Enzyme; 5′ cloning site BbsI (destroyed during cloning); 3′ cloning site BbsI (destroyed during cloning)
  Sequencing primers: 5′ GAGGGCCTATTTCCCATGAT
Terms and licenses: Academic/Nonprofit Terms; Industry Terms: Not Available to Industry
Depositor comments: Please visit https://doi.org/10.1101/2024.05.11.593702 for bioRxiv preprint.
How to cite: pUC-hU6-crBFP_EF1a-BFP was a gift from Gabor Balazsi (Addgene plasmid # 224785 ; http://n2t.net/addgene:224785 ; RRID:Addgene_224785)
